>Addgene plasmid #236845 | GLP-1R-SmBiT Fusion Vector | addgene full sequence | sequence record 471845 | Addgene NGS Result
AAGACGCGTTAATTAAGACGTCGGCAGTGAAAAAAATGCTTTATTTGTGAAATTTGTGATGCTATTGCTT
TATTTGTAACCATTATAAGCTGCAATAAACAAGTTAACAACAACAATTGCATTCATTTTATGTTTCAGGT
TCAGGGGGAGGTGTGGGAGGTTTTTTAAAGCAAGTAAAACCTCTACAAATGTGGTATGGCTGATTATGAT
CCGCGGCCGCAATACGTCGACGTTATCAGCTGACTTCGTACGAGAGCCTAGGATTATGGCGCGCCACTAG
TTATTAATAGTAATCAATTACGGGGTCATTAGTTCATAGCCCATATATGGAGTTCCGCGTTACATAACTT
ACGGTAAATGGCCCGCCTGGCTGACCGCCCAACGACCCCCGCCCATTGACGTCAATAATGACGTATGTTC
CCATAGTAACGCCAATAGGGACTTTCCATTGACGTCAATGGGTGGAGTATTTACGGTAAACTGCCCACTT
GGCAGTACATCAAGTGTATCATATGCCAAGTCCGCCCCCTATTGACGTCAATGACGGTAAATGGCCCGCC
TGGCATTATGCCCAGTACATGACCTTACGGGACTTTCCTACTTGGCAGTACATCTACGTATTAGTCATCG
CTATTACCATGGTGATGCGGTTTTGGCAGTACACCAATGGGCGTGGATAGCGGTTTGACTCACGGGGATT
TCCAAGTCTCCACCCCATTGACGTCAATGGGAGTTTGTTTTGGCACCAAAATCAACGGGACTTTCCAAAA
TGTCGTAATAACCCCGCCCCGTTGACGCAAATGGGCGGTAGGCGTGTACGGTGGGAGGTCTATATAAGCA
GAGCTGGTTTAGTGAACCGTCAGATCACTAGAAGCTTTATTGCGGTAGTTTATCACAGTTAAATTGCTAA
CGCAGTCAGTGCTTCTGACACAACAGTCTCGAACTTAAGCTGCAGAAGTTGGTCGTGAGGCACTGGGCAG
GTAAGTATCAAGGTTACAAGACAGGTTTAAGGAGACCAATAGAAACTGGGCTTGTCGAGACAGAGAAGAC
TCTTGCGTTTCTGATAGGCACCTATTGGTCTTACTGACATCCACTTTGCCTTTCTCTCCACAGGTGTCCA
CTCCCAGTTCAATTACAGCTCTTAAGGCTAGAGTATTAATACGACTCACTATAGGGCTAGCGATCGCCAT
GGCCGGCGCCCCCGGCCCGCTGCGCCTTGCGCTGCTGCTGCTCGGGATGGTGGGCAGGGCCGGCCCCCGC
CCCCAGGGTGCCACTGTGTCCCTCTGGGAGACGGTGCAGAAATGGCGAGAATACCGACGCCAGTGCCAGC
GCTCCCTGACTGAGGATCCACCTCCTGCCACAGACTTGTTCTGCAACCGGACCTTCGATGAATACGCCTG
CTGGCCAGATGGGGAGCCAGGCTCGTTCGTGAATGTCAGCTGCCCCTGGTACCTGCCCTGGGCCAGCAGT
GTGCCGCAGGGCCACGTGTACCGGTTCTGCACAGCTGAAGGCCTCTGGCTGCAGAAGGACAACTCCAGCC
TGCCCTGGAGGGACTTGTCGGAGTGCGAGGAGTCCAAGCGAGGGGAAAGAAGCTCCCCGGAGGAGCAGCT
CCTGTTCCTCTACATCATCTACACGGTGGGCTACGCACTCTCCTTCTCTGCTCTGGTTATCGCCTCTGCG
ATCCTCCTCGGCTTCAGACACCTGCACTGCACCAGGAACTACATCCACCTGAACCTGTTTGCATCCTTCA
TCCTGCGAGCATTGTCCGTCTTCATCAAGGACGCAGCCCTGAAGTGGATGTATAGCACAGCCGCCCAGCA
GCACCAGTGGGATGGGCTCCTCTCCTACCAGGACTCTCTGAGCTGCCGCCTGGTGTTTCTGCTCATGCAG
TACTGTGTGGCGGCCAATTACTACTGGCTCTTGGTGGAGGGCGTGTACCTGTACACACTGCTGGCCTTCT
CGGTCTTATCTGAGCAATGGATCTTCAGGCTCTACGTGAGCATAGGCTGGGGTGTTCCCCTGCTGTTTGT
TGTCCCCTGGGGCATTGTCAAGTACCTCTATGAGGACGAGGGCTGCTGGACCAGGAACTCCAACATGAAC
TACTGGCTCATTATCCGGCTGCCCATTCTCTTTGCCATTGGGGTGAACTTCCTCATCTTTGTTCGGGTCA
TCTGCATCGTGGTATCCAAACTGAAGGCCAATCTCATGTGCAAGACAGACATCAAATGCAGACTTGCCAA
GTCCACGCTGACACTCATCCCCCTGCTGGGGACTCATGAGGTCATCTTTGCCTTTGTGATGGACGAGCAC
GCCCGGGGGACCCTGCGCTTCATCAAGCTGTTTACAGAGCTCTCCTTCACCTCCTTCCAGGGGCTGATGG
TGGCCATATTATACTGCTTTGTCAACAATGAGGTCCAGCTGGAATTTCGGAAGAGCTGGGAGCGCTGGCG
GCTTGAGCACTTGCACATCCAGAGGGACAGCAGCATGAAGCCCCTCAAGTGTCCCACCAGCAGCCTGAGC
AGTGGAGCCACGGCGGGCAGCAGCATGTACACAGCCACTTGCCAGGCCTCCTGCAGCGTTTCTCAAGGCA
GTTCAGGTGGTGGCGGGAGCGGAGGTGGAGGCTCGAGCGGTGTGACCGGCTACCGGCTGTTCGAGGAGAT
TCTGTAAGGCCGCGACTCTAGAGTCGACCTGCAGGCATGCAAGCTGATTTGGCTGCTGCCACCGCTGAGC
AAGGCCGCTTCGAGCAGACATGATAAGATACATTGATGAGTTTGGACAAACCACAACTAGAATGCAGTGA
AAAAAATGCTTTATTTGTGAAATTTGTGATGCTATTGCTTTATTTGTAACCATTATAAGCTGCAATAAAC
AAGTTAACAACAACAATTGCATTCATTTTATGTTTCAGGTTCAGGGGGAGATGTGGGAGGTTTTTTTAAG
CAAGTAAAACCTCTACAAATGTGGTAAAATCTTAATTAAGAATTCTAATATAACTTCGTATAGCATACAT
TATACGAAGTTATGGATCCACTGTTGACAATTAATCATCGGCATAGTATATCGGCATAGTATAATACGAC
AAGGTGAGGAACTAAACCCAGGAGGCAGATCATGATTGAACAAGATGGATTGCACGCAGGTTCTCCGGCC
GCTTGGGTGGAGAGGCTATTCGGCTATGACTGGGCACAACAGACAATCGGCTGCTCTGATGCCGCCGTGT
TCCGGCTGTCAGCGCAGGGGCGCCCGGTTCTTTTTGTCAAGACCGACCTGTCCGGTGCCCTGAATGAACT
GCAGGACGAGGCAGCGCGGCTATCGTGGCTGGCCACGACGGGCGTTCCTTGCGCAGCTGTGCTCGACGTT
GTCACTGAAGCGGGAAGGGACTGGCTGCTATTGGGCGAAGTGCCGGGGCAGGATCTCCTGTCATCTCACC
TTGCTCCTGCCGAGAAAGTATCCATCATGGCTGATGCAATGCGGCGGCTGCATACGCTTGATCCGGCTAC
CTGCCCATTCGACCACCAAGCGAAACATCGCATCGAGCGAGCACGTACTCGGATGGAAGCCGGTCTTGTC
GATCAGGATGATCTGGACGAAGAGCATCAGGGGCTCGCGCCAGCCGAACTGTTCGCCAGGCTCAAGGCGC
GCATGCCCGACGGCGAGGATCTCGTCGTGACCCATGGCGATGCCTGCTTGCCGAATATCATGGTGGAAAA
TGGCCGCTTTTCTGGATTCATCGACTGTGGCCGGCTGGGTGTGGCGGACCGCTATCAGGACATAGCGTTG
GCTACCCGTGATATTGCTGAAGAGCTTGGCGGCGAATGGGCTGACCGCTTCCTCGTGCTTTACGGTATCG
CCGCTCCCGATTCGCAGCGCATCGCCTTCTATCGCCTTCTTGACGAGTTCTTCTGATTCGAAATGACCGA
CCAAGCGACGCCCAACCGGTATCAGCTCACTCAAAGGCGGTAATACGGTTATCCACAGAATCAGGGGATA
ACGCAGGAAAGAACATGTGAGCAAAAGGCCAGCAAAAGGCCAGGAACCGTAAAAAGGCCGCGTTGCTGGC
GTTTTTCCATAGGCTCCGCCCCCCTGACGAGCATCACAAAAATCGACGCTCAAGTCAGAGGTGGCGAAAC
CCGACAGGACTATAAAGATACCAGGCGTTTCCCCCTGGAAGCTCCCTCGTGCGCTCTCCTGTTCCGACCC
TGCCGCTTACCGGATACCTGTCCGCCTTTCTCCCTTCGGGAAGCGTGGCGCTTTCTCATAGCTCACGCTG
TAGGTATCTCAGTTCGGTGTAGGTCGTTCGCTCCAAGCTGGGCTGTGTGCACGAACCCCCCGTTCAGCCC
GACCGCTGCGCCTTATCCGGTAACTATCGTCTTGAGTCCAACCCGGTAAGACACGACTTATCGCCACTGG
CAGCAGCCACTGGTAACAGGATTAGCAGAGCGAGGTATGTAGGCGGTGCTACAGAGTTCTTGAAGTGGTG
GCCTAACTACGGCTACACTAGAAGGACAGTATTTGGTATCTGCGCTCTGCTGAAGCCAGTTACCTTCGGA
AAAAGAGTTGGTAGCTCTTGATCCGGCAAACAAACCACCGCTGGTAGCGGTGGTTTTTTTGTTTGCAAGC
AGCAGATTACGCGCAGAAAAAAAGGATTTCAAGAAGATCCTTTGATCTTTTCTACGGGGTCTGACGCTCA
GTGGAACGAAAACTCACGTTAAGGGATTTTGGTCATGAGATTATCAAAAAGGATCTTCACCTAGATCCTT
TTATAGTCCGGAATCGTCACACAAAAAACCAACACACAGATGTAATGAAAATAAAGATATTTTATTGCGG
CCATCGTGATGGCTAGAGTTTAGCCCTCCCACACATAACCAGAGGGCAGCAATTCACGAATCCCAACTGC
CGTCGGCTGTCCATCACTGTCCTTCACTATGGCTTTGATCCCAGGATGCAGATCGAGAAGCACCTGTCGG
CACCGTCCGCAGGGGCTCAAGATGCCCCTGTTCTCATTTCCGATCGCGACGATACAAGTCAGGTTGCCAG
CTGCCGCAGCAGCAGCAGTGCCCAGCACCACGAGTTCTGCACAAGGTCCCCCAGTAAAATGATATACATT
GACACCAGTGAAGATGCGGCCGTCGCTAGAGAGAGCTGCGCTGGCGACGCTGTAGTCTTCAGAGATGGGG
ATGCTGTTGATTGTAGCCGTTGCTCTTTCAATGAGGGTGGATTCTTCTTGAGACAAAGGCTTGGCCATGG
TGGCGCTAGTGTCAGAAGAATCGAGCTTTTTGCAAAAGCCTAGGCCTCCAAAAAAGCCTCCTCACTACTT
CTGGAATAGCTCAGAGGCCGAGGCGGCCTCGGCCTCTGCATAAATAAAAAAAATTAGTCAGCCATGGGGC
GGAGAATGGGCGGAACTGGGCGGAGTTAGGGGCGGGATGGGCGGAGTTAGGGGCGGGACTATGGTTGCTG
ACTAATTGAGATGCATGCTTTGCATACTTCTGCCTGCTGGGGAGCCTGGGGACTTTCCACACCTGGTTGC
TGACTAATTGAGATGCATGCTTTGCATACTTCTGCCTGCTGGGGAGCCTGGGGACTTTCCACACCCTAAC
TGACACACATTCCACAGCTGGTTCTTTCCGCCTCAGAAGGTACCTAACCAAGTTCCTCTTTCAGAGGTTA
TTTCAGGCCATGGTGCTGCGC
Features (pLannotate 1.2.2; 17 found; start..end, strand, type, name):
     24..105     -  polyA_signal   SV40 poly(A) signal: SV40 polyadenylation signal
    128..211     -  CDS            large T antigen (fragment): large T antigen from SV40 (simian virus 40)
    276..641     +  enhancer       CMV enhancer: human cytomegalovirus immediate early enhancer
    643..842     +  promoter       CMV promoter: human cytomegalovirus (CMV) immediate early promoter
    981..1113    +  intron         chimeric intron: chimera between introns from human β-globin and immunoglobulin heavy chain genes
   1157..1175    +  promoter       T7 promoter: promoter for bacteriophage T7 RNA polymerase
   1189..2577    +  CDS            GLP1R: GLP1R_HUMAN - Experimental evidence at protein level: Swiss-Prot protein existence level 1. G-protein coupled receptor for glucagon-like peptide 1 (GLP- 1) (PubMed:8405712, PubMed:8216285, PubMed:7517895, PubMed:19861722, PubMed:26308095, PubMed:27196125, PubMed:28514449). Ligand binding triggers activation of a signaling cascade that leads to the activation of adenylyl cyclase and increased intracellular cAMP levels (PubMed:8405712, PubMed:8216285, PubMed:7517895, PubMed:19861722, PubMed:26308095, PubMed:27196125, PubMed:28514449). Plays a role in regulating insulin secretion in response to G
   2676..2705    +  misc_feature   MCS (fragment): pUC18/19 multiple cloning site
   2754..2875    -  polyA_signal   SV40 poly(A) signal: SV40 polyadenylation signal
   2898..2966    -  CDS            large T antigen (fragment): large T antigen from SV40 (simian virus 40)
   2990..3023    +  protein_bind   loxP: Cre-mediated recombination occurs in the 8-bp core sequence (GCATACAT). Cre recombinase
   3033..3080    +  promoter       EM7 promoter: synthetic bacterial promoter&nbsp
   3112..3903    +  CDS            neo: KKA2_KLEPN - Also known as kan, nptII. Experimental evidence at protein level: Swiss-Prot protein existence level 1. Resistance to kanamycin, neomycin, paromomycin, ribostamycin, butirosin and gentamicin B. From Klebsiella pneumoniae.
   4064..4652    -  rep_origin     ori: high-copy-number ColE1/pMB1/pBR322/pUC origin of replication
   4778..4826    -  polyA_signal   poly(A) signal: synthetic polyadenylation signal
   4850..5248    -  CDS            BSD: blasticidin S deaminase; Aspergillus terreus BSD; confers resistance to blasticidin
   5279..5636    -  promoter       SV40 promoter: SV40 enhancer and early promoter
