[The description below was written by a language model from this plasmid's Addgene catalogue record and pLannotate feature annotations shown in this document.]
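Description:
GLP-1R-SmBiT Fusion Vector is a 5,691 nt mammalian expression plasmid built on the pFC220K SmBiT CMV-Blast Flexi backbone, designed to express the human glucagon-like peptide 1 receptor (GLP1R, unmutated) carrying a C-terminal SmBiT tag supplied by the backbone. It is maintained in E. coli through a high-copy ColE1/pUC-type origin and selected with kanamycin, with the neo/nptII resistance gene driven by the synthetic bacterial EM7 promoter. A single loxP site is annotated just upstream of that cassette; the record does not state its purpose. For selecting stably transfected mammalian cells, a separate cassette on the opposite strand places the blasticidin S deaminase gene (BSD) under the SV40 enhancer/early promoter, terminated by a synthetic polyadenylation signal.

The expression unit consists of the CMV immediate-early enhancer and promoter, followed by a chimeric β-globin/immunoglobulin heavy chain intron that generally improves transcript processing and expression, then a T7 promoter that would allow in vitro transcription, and the GLP1R coding sequence. An SV40 polyadenylation signal lies downstream. The SmBiT tag itself was not picked up as a separate feature by the automated annotation, but presumably sits in the short interval between the end of the GLP1R annotation and the poly(A) region. SmBiT is the small peptide component of the split NanoLuc (NanoBiT) luciferase, which yields luminescence only when brought close to its LgBiT partner. A receptor fusion of this kind is therefore typically used in live-cell complementation assays reporting the proximity of this class B GPCR to an LgBiT-tagged interaction partner, although the record gives only mammalian expression of the fusion as its stated purpose.
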