Addgene plasmid #236845: GLP-1R-SmBiT Fusion Vector
Purpose: Express GLP-1R-SmBiT in Mammalian Cells under a CMV promoter
Depositing lab: Promega Corporation.
Backbone
  Vector backbone: pFC220K SmBiT CMV-BlastFlexi Vector
  Vector type: Mammalian Expression
  Selectable markers: Blasticidin
Growth in bacteria
  Bacterial resistance: Kanamycin, 50 μg/mL
  Growth temperature: 37°C
  Growth strain: DH5alpha
  Copy number: High Copy
Gene/Insert
  Gene/Insert name: GLP-1R
  Species: H. sapiens (human)
  Mutation: None
  Entrez Gene: GLP1R (a.k.a. GLP-1, GLP-1-R, GLP-1R)
  Promoter: CMV
  Tag / fusion protein: SmBiT (C terminal on backbone)
  Cloning method: Other
Terms and licenses: Academic/Nonprofit Terms; Industry Terms
How to cite: GLP-1R-SmBiT Fusion Vector was a gift from Promega Corporation (Addgene plasmid # 236845 ; http://n2t.net/addgene:236845 ; RRID:Addgene_236845)
